Addgene plasmid #212654: pPB_EF1a_Gag∆MA
Purpose: piggyBac vector to express MLV Gag with truncated MA domain
Depositing lab: Paul Blainey. Depositing organization: Broad Institute. Publication: Live-cell transcriptomics with engineered virus-like particles. Najia MA, Le A, Borrajo J, Pruett L, Tsai F, Ogi R, Huang JY, Griffith LG, Daley GQ, Blainey PC. Cell. 2026 Sep 1:S0092-8674(26)00932-3. doi: 10.1016/j.cell.2026.08.005. PubMed 42679822.
Backbone
  Vector backbone: pB-rtTA (Addgene #126034)
  Vector type: Mammalian Expression ; piggyBac
  Selectable markers: mNeon
Growth in bacteria
  Bacterial resistance: Ampicillin, 100 μg/mL
  Growth temperature: 30°C
  Growth strain: NEB Stable
  Copy number: High Copy
Gene/Insert
  Gene/Insert name: MLV Gag (UniProt ID: P03332)
  Species: MoMLV
  Mutation: Deletion of MA domain (amino acids 2-215)
  Entrez Gene: gag (a.k.a. MLVgp8)
  Promoter: EF1a
  Cloning method: Gibson Cloning
  Sequencing primers: 5′ gcgatggagtttccccacactg
Resource information
  A portion of this plasmid was derived from a plasmid made by: The MLV Gag ORF was cloned from MLV Gag-YFP (Addgene Plasmid #1813, a gift from Walther Mothes)
Terms and licenses: Academic/Nonprofit Terms; Industry Terms: Not Available to Industry
Depositor comments: Please visit https://doi.org/10.1101/2024.10.01.616098 for bioRxiv preprint.
How to cite: pPB_EF1a_Gag∆MA was a gift from Paul Blainey (Addgene plasmid # 212654 ; http://n2t.net/addgene:212654 ; RRID:Addgene_212654)
