[The description below was written by a language model from this plasmid's Addgene catalogue record and pLannotate feature annotations shown in this document.]
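Description:
pPB_EF1a_Gag∆MA is a piggyBac transposon vector for mammalian expression, built on the pB-rtTA backbone, that carries a Moloney murine leukemia virus (MoMLV) Gag coding sequence lacking its matrix (MA) domain. It is propagated in E. coli through a high-copy ColE1/pUC-type origin with ampicillin selection (AmpR under its own bla promoter). The backbone also retains an f1 phage origin and remnants of a pBluescript-style lac/lacZα region. The automated annotation did not label the piggyBac terminal repeats, although the catalogue entry identifies the plasmid as a piggyBac vector. Short hits to phage lambda portal protein, a MoMLV LTR fragment and a G-CSF destabilising element are probably stuffer or incidental matches rather than functional parts.

The expression cassette is driven by the human EF-1α core promoter together with EF-1α intron A, giving strong constitutive transcription in mammalian cells. Downstream lies the truncated gag open reading frame, recorded as a deletion of amino acids 2–215, so the membrane-targeting MA region is absent while the more C-terminal regions, including nucleocapsid, remain. About 60 nt further on is an mNeonGreen coding sequence, listed as the selectable marker. The record does not state whether this gap holds a fusion linker or a self-cleaving peptide. A small WPRE fragment and an SV40 polyadenylation signal close the unit.

When supplied with piggyBac transposase, such a cassette can integrate stably into the genome, and fluorescent cells can be identified or sorted by mNeonGreen. The associated work concerns engineered virus-like particles for live-cell transcriptomics. The specific role of this MA-deleted Gag variant in that work is not stated in the record.
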