Features (pLannotate 1.2.2; 20 found; start..end, strand, type, name):
      1..120     +  CDS            B (fragment): PORTL_LAMBD - Experimental evidence at protein level: Swiss-Prot protein existence level 1. Forms the portal vertex of the capsid (PubMed:6228056, PubMed:6232391). This portal plays critical roles in head assembly, genome packaging, neck/tail attachment, and genome ejection (Probable). The portal protein multimerizes as a single ring-shaped homododecamer arranged around a central channel (PubMed:6232391). Binds to the terminase subunits to form the packaging machine (PubMed:7799432). From Escherichia phage lambda (Bacteriophage lambda).
    641..664     -  misc_feature   MCS (fragment): pBluescript multiple cloning site
   1306..1335    +  LTR            3' LTR (ΔU3) (fragment): self-inactivating 3' long terminal repeat (LTR) from Moloney murine leukemia virus
   1375..1586    +  promoter       EF-1α core promoter: core promoter for human elongation factor EF-1α
   1587..2525    +  intron         EF-1α intron A: intron upstream of the start codon of human EF-1α
   2550..3500    +  CDS            gag (fragment): GAG_MLVMS - Experimental evidence at protein level: Swiss-Prot protein existence level 1. [Nucleocapsid protein p10-Gag]: Involved in the packaging and encapsidation of two copies of the genome. Binds with high affinity to conserved UCUG elements within the packaging signal, located near the 5'-end of the genome. This binding is dependent on genome dimerization. From Moloney murine leukemia virus (isolate Shinnick) (MoMLV).
   3561..4262    +  CDS            mNeonGreen: mNeonGreen is a basic (constitutively fluorescent) green/yellow fluorescent protein published in 2013, derived from Branchiostoma lanceolatum. It is reported to be a very rapidly-maturing monomer with moderate acid sensitivity.
   4267..4294    +  misc_feature   WPRE (fragment): woodchuck hepatitis virus posttranscriptional regulatory element
   4307..4428    +  polyA_signal   SV40 poly(A) signal: SV40 polyadenylation signal
   4446..4538    +  ncRNA          G-CSF SLDE: Accession: RF00183 - G-CSF factor stem-loop destabilising element (SLDE)
   5235..5702    +  CDS            B (fragment): PORTL_LAMBD - Experimental evidence at protein level: Swiss-Prot protein existence level 1. Forms the portal vertex of the capsid (PubMed:6228056, PubMed:6232391). This portal plays critical roles in head assembly, genome packaging, neck/tail attachment, and genome ejection (Probable). The portal protein multimerizes as a single ring-shaped homododecamer arranged around a central channel (PubMed:6232391). Binds to the terminase subunits to form the packaging machine (PubMed:7799432). From Escherichia phage lambda (Bacteriophage lambda).
   5740..5756    -  protein_bind   lac operator: The lac repressor binds to the lac operator to inhibit transcription in E. coli. This inhibition can be relieved by adding lactose or isopropyl-β-D-thiogalactopyranoside (IPTG). lac repressor encoded by lacI
   5764..5794    -  promoter       lac promoter: promoter for the E. coli lac operon
   5809..5830    -  protein_bind   CAP binding site: CAP binding activates transcription in the presence of cAMP. E. coli catabolite activator protein
   5843..5935    -  CDS            lacI (fragment): lac repressor; lacI; The lac repressor binds to the lac operator to inhibit transcription in E. coli. This inhibition can be relieved by adding lactose or isopropyl-β-D-thiogalactopyranoside (IPTG).
   6118..6706    -  rep_origin     ori: high-copy-number ColE1/pMB1/pBR322/pUC origin of replication
   6877..7737    -  CDS            AmpR: β-lactamase; bla; confers resistance to ampicillin, carbenicillin, and related antibiotics
   7738..7842    -  promoter       AmpR promoter: bla
   7895..8323    -  rep_origin     f1 ori (sequence partly withheld): f1 bacteriophage origin of replication; arrow indicates direction of (+) strand synthesis
   8328..8483    -  CDS            lacZα (fragment): LacZα fragment of β-galactosidase; lacZ fragment
>Addgene plasmid #212654 | pPB_EF1a_Gag∆MA | addgene full sequence | sequence record 420275 | Addgene NGS Result
CGCGCCTCGTTCATTCACGTTTTTGAACCCGTGGAGGACGGGCAGACTCGCGGTGCAAATGTGTTTTACA
GCGTGATGGAGCAGATGAAGATGCTCGACACGCTGCAGAACACGCAGCTAGATTAACCCTAGAAAGATAA
TCATATTGTGACGTACGTTAAAGATAATCATGTGTAAAATTGACGCATGTGTTTTATCGGTCTGTATATC
GAGGTTTATTTATTAATTTGAATAGATATTAAGTTTTATTATATTTACACTTACATACTAATAATAAATT
CAACAAACAATTTATTTATGTTTATTTATTTATTAAAAAAAACAAAAACTCAAAATTTCTTCTATAAAGT
AACAAAACTTTTATGAGGGACAGCCCCCCCCCAAAGCCCCCAGGGATGTAATTACGTCCCTCCCCCGCTA
GGGGGCAGCAGCGAGCCGCCCGGGGCTCCGCTCCGGTCCGGCGCTCCCCCCGCATCCCCGAGCCGGCAGC
GTGCGGGGACAGCCCGGGCACGGGGAAGGTGGCACGGGATCGCTTTCCTCTGAACGCTTCTCGCTGCTCT
TTGAGCCTGCAGACACCTGGGGGGATACGGGGAAAAGGCCTCCACCATAAAGATGGTTAATTAACCCACC
CAAGATCTGGATCGATAAGCTTGATATCGAATTCGGGAGGTGGTCCCTGCAGTTACGCCAATGATAACCC
CCGCCAGAAAAATCTTAGTAGCCTTCCCTTTTTGTTTTCCGTGCCCCAACTCGGCGGATTGACTCGGCCC
CTTCCGGAAACACCCGAATCAACTTCTAGTCAAATTATTGTTCACGCCGCAATGACCCACCCCTGGCCCG
CGTCTGTGGAACTGACCCCTGGTGTACAGGAGAGTTCGCTGCTGAAAGTGGTCCCAAAGGGGTACTAGTT
TTTAAGCTCCCAACTCCCCCTCCCCCAGCGTCTGGAGGATTCCACACCCTCGCACCGCAGGGGCGAGGAA
GTGGGCGGAGTCCGGTTTTGGCGCCAGCCGCTGAGGCTGCCAAGCAGAAAAGCCACCGCTGAGGAGACTC
CGGTCACTGTCCTCGCCCCGCCTCCCCCTTCCCTCCCCTTGGGGACCACCGGGCGCCACGCCGCGAACGG
TAAGTGCCGCGGTCGTCGGCGCCTCCGCCCTCCCCCTAGGGCCCCAATTCCCAGCGGGCGCGGCGCGCGG
CCCCGCGCGCAGCTCCCGGCTCCCTCCCCCTTCGGATGTGGCTTGAGCTGTAGGCGCGGAGTCCTGCAGC
CCCGATAAAATAAAAGATTTTATTTAGTCTCCAGAAAAAGGGGGGAATGAAAGACCCCACCTGTAGGTTT
GGCAATCTTGAAAGGAGTGGGAATTGGCTCCGGTGCCCGTCAGTGGGCAGAGCGCACATCGCCCACAGTC
CCCGAGAAGTTGGGGGGAGGGGTCGGCAATTGATCCGGTGCCTAGAGAAGGTGGCGCGGGGTAAACTGGG
AAAGTGATGTCGTGTACTGGCTCCGCCTTTTTCCCGAGGGTGGGGGAGAACCGTATATAAGTGCAGTAGT
CGCCGTGAACGTTCTTTTTCGCAACGGGTTTGCCGCCAGAACACAGGTAAGTGCCGTGTGTGGTTCCCGC
GGGCCTGGCCTCTTTACGGGTTATGGCCCTTGCGTGCCTTGAATTACTTCCACCTGGCTGCAGTACGTGA
TTCTTGATCCCGAGCTTCGGGTTGGAAGTGGGTGGGAGAGTTCGAGGCCTTGCGCTTAAGGAGCCCCTTC
GCCTCGTGCTTGAGTTGAGGCCTGGCCTGGGCGCTGGGGCCGCCGCGTGCGAATCTGGTGGCACCTTCGC
GCCTGTCTCGCTGCTTTCGATAAGTCTCTAGCCATTTAAAATTTTTGATGACCTGCTGCGACGCTTTTTT
TCTGGCAAGATAGTCTTGTAAATGCGGGCCAAGATCTGCACACTGGTATTTCGGTTTTTGGGGCCGCGGG
CGGCGACGGGGCCCGTGCGTCCCAGCGCACATGTTCGGCGAGGCGGGGCCTGCGAGCGCGGCCACCGAGA
ATCGGACGGGGGTAGTCTCAAGCTGGCCGGCCTGCTCTGGTGCCTGGCCTCGCGCCGCCGTGTATCGCCC
CGCCCTGGGCGGCAAGGCTGGCCCGGTCGGCACCAGTTGCGTGAGCGGAAAGATGGCCGCTTCCCGGCCC
TGCTGCAGGGAGCTCAAAATGGAGGACGCGGCGCTCGGGAGAGCGGGCGGGTGAGTCACCCACACAAAGG
AAAAGGGCCTTTCCGTCCTCAGCCGTCGCTTCATGTGACTCCACGGAGTACCGGGCGCCGTCCAGGCACC
TCGATTAGTTCTCGAGCTTTTGGAGTACGTCGTCTTTAGGTTGGGGGGAGGGGTTTTATGCGATGGAGTT
TCCCCACACTGAGTGGGTGGAGACTGAAGTTAGGCCAGCTTGGCACTTGATGTAATTCTCCTTGGAATTT
GCCCTTTTTGAGTTTGGATCTTGGTTCATTCTCAAGCCTCAGACAGTGGTTCAAAGTTTTTTTCTTCCAT
TTCAGGTGTCGTGACGTACGGCCACCATGCCCCTCCGCGCAGGAGGAAACGGACAGCTTCAATACTGGCC
GTTCTCCTCTTCTGACCTTTACAACTGGAAAAATAATAACCCTTCTTTTTCTGAAGATCCAGGTAAACTG
ACAGCTCTGATCGAGTCTGTCCTCATCACCCATCAGCCCACCTGGGACGACTGTCAGCAGCTGTTGGGGA
CTCTGCTGACCGGAGAAGAAAAACAACGGGTGCTCTTAGAGGCTAGAAAGGCGGTGCGGGGCGATGATGG
GCGCCCCACTCAACTGCCCAATGAAGTCGATGCCGCTTTTCCCCTCGAGCGCCCAGACTGGGATTACACC
ACCCAGGCAGGTAGGAACCACCTAGTCCACTATCGCCAGTTGCTCCTAGCGGGTCTCCAAAACGCGGGCA
GAAGCCCCACCAATTTGGCCAAGGTAAAAGGAATAACACAAGGGCCCAATGAGTCTCCCTCGGCCTTCCT
AGAGAGACTTAAGGAAGCCTATCGCAGGTACACTCCTTATGACCCTGAGGACCCAGGGCAAGAAACTAAT
GTGTCTATGTCTTTCATTTGGCAGTCTGCCCCAGACATTGGGAGAAAGTTAGAGAGGTTAGAAGATTTAA
AAAACAAGACGCTTGGAGATTTGGTTAGAGAGGCAGAAAAGATCTTTAATAAACGAGAAACCCCGGAAGA
AAGAGAGGAACGTATCAGGAGAGAAACAGAGGAAAAAGAAGAACGCCGTAGGACAGAGGATGAGCAGAAA
GAGAAAGAAAGAGATCGTAGGAGACATAGAGAGATGAGCAAGCTATTGGCCACTGTCGTTAGTGGACAGA
AACAGGATAGACAGGGAGGAGAACGAAGGAGGTCCCAACTCGATCGCGACCAGTGTGCCTACTGCAAAGA
AAAGGGGCACTGGGCTAAAGATTGTCCCAAGAAACCACGAGGACCTCGGGGACCAAGACCGCAGGGATCC
GGCGCAACAAACTTCTCTCTGCTGAAACAAGCCGGAGATGTCGAAGAGAATCCTGGACCGGTCAGCAAGG
GCGAGGAGGACAACGCCTCTCTCCCAGCGACACACGAGTTACACATCTTTGGCTCCATCAACGGTGTGGA
CTTCGACCTCGTGGGTCAGGGCACCGGCAATCCAAACGACGGTTACGAGGAGCTCAACCTCAAGTCCACC
AAGGGCGACCTCCAGTTCTCCCCCTGGATTCTGGTCCCTCATATCGGGTACGGCTTCCATCAGTACCTGC
CCTACCCAGACGGGATGTCGCCTTTCCAGGCCGCCATGGTGGACGGCTCCGGATACCAAGTCCATCGCAC
AATGCAGTTCGAAGACGGTGCCTCCCTTACTGTCAACTACCGCTACACCTACGAGGGAAGCCACATCAAA
GGAGAGGCCCAGGTCAAGGGGACTGGTTTCCCTGCCGACGGTCCTGTCCTCACCAACTCGCTCACCGCTG
CGGACTGGTGCAGGTCGAAGAAGACTTACCCCAACGACAAAACCATCATCAGTACCTTCAAGTGGAGTTA
CACCACTGGAAACGGCAAGCGCTACCGGAGCACTGCGCGGACCACCTACACCTTTGCCAAGCCAATGGCG
GCCAACTATCTCAAGAACCAGCCGATGTACGTGTTCCGCAAGACGGAGCTCAAGCACTCCAAGACCGAGC
TCAACTTCAAGGAGTGGCAAAAGGCCTTTACCGACGTCATGGGCATGGACGAGCTCTACAAGTAACAATC
AACCTCTGGATTACAAAATTTGTGGTTAACTAACTAAACTTGTTTATTGCAGCTTATAATGGTTACAAAT
AAAGCAATAGCATCACAAATTTCACAAATAAAGCATTTTTTTCACTGCATTCTAGTTGTGGTTTGTCCAA
ACTCATCAATGTATCTTATCATGTCTGGAATTGACTCAAATGATGTCAATTAGTCTATCAGAAGCTCATC
TGGTCTCCCTTCCGGGGGACAAGACATCCCTGTTTAATATTTAAACAGCAGTGTTCCCAAACTGGGTTCT
TATATCCCTTGCTCTGGTCAACCAGGTTGCAGGGTTTCCTGTCCTCACAGGAACGAAGTCCCTAAAGAAA
CAGTGGCAGCCAGGTTTAGCCCCGGAATTGACTGGATTCCTTTTTTAGGGCCCATTGGTATGGCTTTTTC
CCCGTATCCCCCCAGGTGTCTGCAGGCTCAAAGAGCAGCGAGAAGCGTTCAGAGGAAAGCGATCCCGTGC
CACCTTCCCCGTGCCCGGGCTGTCCCCGCACGCTGCCGGCTCGGGGATGCGGGGGGAGCGCCGGACCGGA
GCGGAGCCCCGGGCGGCTCGCTGCTGCCCCCTAGCGGGGGAGGGACGTAATTACATCCCTGGGGGCTTTG
GGGGGGGGCTGTCCCTGATATCTATAACAAGAAAATATATATATAATAAGTTATCACGTAAGTAGAACAT
GAAATAACAATATAATTATCGTATGAGTTAAATCTTAAAAGTCACGTAAAAGATAATCATGCGTCATTTT
GACTCACGCGGTCGTTATAGTTCAAAATCAGTGACACTTACCGCATTGACAAGCACGCCTCACGGGAGCT
CCAAGCGGCGACTGAGATGTCCTAAATGCACAGCGACGGATTCGCGCTATTTAGAAAGAGAGAGCAATAT
TTCAAGAATGCATGCGTCAATTTTACGCAGACTATCTTTCTAGGGTTAATCTAGCTGCATCAGGATCATA
TCGTCGGGTCTTTTTTCCGGCTCAGTCATCGCCCAAGCTGGCGCTATCTGGGCATCGGGGAGGAAGAAGC
CCGTGCCTTTTCCCGCGAGGTTGAAGCGGCATGGAAAGAGTTTGCCGAGGATGACTGCTGCTGCATTGAC
GTTGAGCGAAAACGCACGTTTACCATGATGATTCGGGAAGGTGTGGCCATGCACGCCTTTAACGGTGAAC
TGTTCGTTCAGGCCACCTGGGATACCAGTTCGTCGCGGCTTTTCCGGACACAGTTCCGGATGGTCAGCCC
GAAGCGCATCAGCAACCCGAACAATACCGGCGACAGCCGGAACTGCCGTGCCGGTGTGCAGATTAATGAC
AGCGGTGCGGCGCTGGGATATTACGTCAGCGAGGACGGGTATCCTGGCTGGATGCCGCAGAAATGGACAT
GGATACCCCGTGAGTTACCCGGCGGGCGCGCTTGGCGTAATCATGGTCATAGCTGTTTCCTGTGTGAAAT
TGTTATCCGCTCACAATTCCACACAACATACGAGCCGGAAGCATAAAGTGTAAAGCCTGGGGTGCCTAAT
GAGTGAGCTAACTCACATTAATTGCGTTGCGCTCACTGCCCGCTTTCCAGTCGGGAAACCTGTCGTGCCA
GCTGCATTAATGAATCGGCCAACGCGCGGGGAGAGGCGGTTTGCGTATTGGGCGCTCTTCCGCTTCCTCG
CTCACTGACTCGCTGCGCTCGGTCGTTCGGCTGCGGCGAGCGGTATCAGCTCACTCAAAGGCGGTAATAC
GGTTATCCACAGAATCAGGGGATAACGCAGGAAAGAACATGTGAGCAAAAGGCCAGCAAAAGGCCAGGAA
CCGTAAAAAGGCCGCGTTGCTGGCGTTTTTCCATAGGCTCCGCCCCCCTGACGAGCATCACAAAAATCGA
CGCTCAAGTCAGAGGTGGCGAAACCCGACAGGACTATAAAGATACCAGGCGTTTCCCCCTGGAAGCTCCC
TCGTGCGCTCTCCTGTTCCGACCCTGCCGCTTACCGGATACCTGTCCGCCTTTCTCCCTTCGGGAAGCGT
GGCGCTTTCTCATAGCTCACGCTGTAGGTATCTCAGTTCGGTGTAGGTCGTTCGCTCCAAGCTGGGCTGT
GTGCACGAACCCCCCGTTCAGCCCGACCGCTGCGCCTTATCCGGTAACTATCGTCTTGAGTCCAACCCGG
TAAGACACGACTTATCGCCACTGGCAGCAGCCACTGGTAACAGGATTAGCAGAGCGAGGTATGTAGGCGG
TGCTACAGAGTTCTTGAAGTGGTGGCCTAACTACGGCTACACTAGAAGAACAGTATTTGGTATCTGCGCT
CTGCTGAAGCCAGTTACCTTCGGAAAAAGAGTTGGTAGCTCTTGATCCGGCAAACAAACCACCGCTGGTA
GCGGTGGTTTTTTTGTTTGCAAGCAGCAGATTACGCGCAGAAAAAAAGGATCTCAAGAAGATCCTTTGAT
CTTTTCTACGGGGTCTGACGCTCAGTGGAACGAAAACTCACGTTAAGGGATTTTGGTCATGAGATTATCA
AAAAGGATCTTCACCTAGATCCTTTTAAATTAAAAATGAAGTTTTAAATCAATCTAAAGTATATATGAGT
AAACTTGGTCTGACAGTTACCAATGCTTAATCAGTGAGGCACCTATCTCAGCGATCTGTCTATTTCGTTC
ATCCATAGTTGCCTGACTCCCCGTCGTGTAGATAACTACGATACGGGAGGGCTTACCATCTGGCCCCAGT
GCTGCAATGATACCGCGAGACCCACGCTCACCGGCTCCAGATTTATCAGCAATAAACCAGCCAGCCGGAA
GGGCCGAGCGCAGAAGTGGTCCTGCAACTTTATCCGCCTCCATCCAGTCTATTAATTGTTGCCGGGAAGC
TAGAGTAAGTAGTTCGCCAGTTAATAGTTTGCGCAACGTTGTTGCCATTGCTACAGGCATCGTGGTGTCA
CGCTCGTCGTTTGGTATGGCTTCATTCAGCTCCGGTTCCCAACGATCAAGGCGAGTTACATGATCCCCCA
TGTTGTGCAAAAAAGCGGTTAGCTCCTTCGGTCCTCCGATCGTTGTCAGAAGTAAGTTGGCCGCAGTGTT
ATCACTCATGGTTATGGCAGCACTGCATAATTCTCTTACTGTCATGCCATCCGTAAGATGCTTTTCTGTG
ACTGGTGAGTACTCAACCAAGTCATTCTGAGAATAGTGTATGCGGCGACCGAGTTGCTCTTGCCCGGCGT
CAATACGGGATAATACCGCGCCACATAGCAGAACTTTAAAAGTGCTCATCATTGGAAAACGTTCTTCGGG
GCGAAAACTCTCAAGGATCTTACCGCTGTTGAGATCCAGTTCGATGTAACCCACTCGTGCACCCAACTGA
TCTTCAGCATCTTTTACTTTCACCAGCGTTTCTGGGTGAGCAAAAACAGGAAGGCAAAATGCCGCAAAAA
AGGGAATAAGGGCGACACGGAAATGTTGAATACTCATACTCTTCCTTTTTCAATATTATTGAAGCATTTA
TCAGGGTTATTGTCTCATGAGCGGATACATATTTGAATGTATTTAGAAAAATAAACAAATAGGGGTTCCG
CGCACATTTCCCCGAAAAGTGCCACCTAAATTGTAAGCGTTAATATTTTGTTAAAATTCGCGTTAAATTT
TTGTTAAATCAGCTCATTTTTTAACCAATAGGCCGAAATCGGCAAAATCCCTTATAAATCAAAAGAATAG
ACCGAGATAGGGT
[37 nt withheld, positions 7994-8030]
AAAGAACGTGGACTCCAACGTCAAAGG
[49 nt withheld, positions 8058-8106]
T
[91 nt withheld, positions 8108-8198]
G
[124 nt withheld, positions 8200-8323]
CCCATTCGCCATTCAGGCTGCGCAACTGTTGGGAAGGGCGATCGGTGCGGGCCTCTTCGCTATTACGCCA
GCTGGCGAAAGGGGGATGTGCTGCAAGGCGATTAAGTTGGGTAACGCCAGGGTTTTCCCAGTCACGACGT
TGTAAAACGACGGCCAGTGAG
